Addgene plasmid #232025: pCMV-NLS-BioID2-HA
Purpose: mammalian expression (CMV promoter) of nuclear targeted BioID2-HA
Depositing lab: Primo Schaer. Depositing organization: University of Basel. Publication: The TDG protein environment connects active DNA demethylation with chromatin and RNA biology. Richina F, Noreen F, Bauer C, Weber A, Kunz C, Buczak K, Schwarz SD, Wu F, Schurmann D, Schar P. Cell Mol Life Sci. 2025 Nov 25. doi: 10.1007/s00018-025-05943-y. PubMed 41291101.
Backbone
  Vector backbone: MCS-BioID2-HA
  Backbone size w/o insert (bp): 6112
  Total vector size (bp): 6125
  Vector type: Mammalian Expression
  Selectable markers: Neomycin (select with G418)
Growth in bacteria
  Bacterial resistance: Ampicillin, 100 μg/mL
  Growth temperature: 37°C
  Growth strain: DH5alpha
  Copy number: High Copy
Gene/Insert
  Gene/Insert name: NLS
  Species: Synthetic
  Insert size (bp): 34
  Tag / fusion protein: NLS (N terminal on insert)
  Cloning method: Restriction Enzyme; 5′ cloning site NheI (not destroyed); 3′ cloning site AgeI (not destroyed)
  Sequencing primers: 5′ T7
Terms and licenses: Academic/Nonprofit Terms; Industry Terms: Not Available to Industry
How to cite: pCMV-NLS-BioID2-HA was a gift from Primo Schaer (Addgene plasmid # 232025 ; http://n2t.net/addgene:232025 ; RRID:Addgene_232025)
