[The description below was written by a language model from this plasmid's Addgene catalogue record and pLannotate feature annotations shown in this document.]
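Description:
pCMV-NLS-BioID2-HA is a 6,125 bp mammalian expression plasmid built on the MCS-BioID2-HA backbone. A short synthetic nuclear localization signal (34 bp insert) was cloned between the NheI and AgeI sites, both of which are retained, upstream of the BioID2 coding sequence. The resulting open reading frame encodes NLS-BioID2-HA. BioID2 is the promiscuous R40G mutant of the Aquifex aeolicus biotin protein ligase, which biotinylates proteins in its vicinity. The N-terminal NLS directs it to the nucleus, and the C-terminal HA epitope named in the construct allows detection of the fusion, although neither the NLS nor the HA tag is separately annotated in the feature table. Expression is driven by the human CMV immediate-early enhancer and promoter and terminated by the bovine growth hormone polyadenylation signal. A T7 promoter lies between the CMV promoter and the coding sequence and serves as the sequencing primer site.

In E. coli the plasmid is propagated at high copy through a ColE1/pUC-type origin with ampicillin selection (AmpR under its own bla promoter), and an f1 origin is also present. For mammalian cells, an SV40 early promoter drives a neomycin phosphotransferase gene followed by an SV40 poly(A) signal, allowing G418 selection of stable transfectants. Small annotated fragments such as the truncated HIV-1 LTR, ble, lacI and bom hits appear to be backbone remnants or short sequence matches rather than functional parts.

The record gives the purpose simply as expression of nuclear-targeted BioID2-HA. A biotin ligase carrying no bait protein would typically serve as a compartment-matched control in proximity-labelling experiments, here associated with a study of the TDG protein environment, but that role is not stated explicitly.
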