Features (pLannotate 1.2.2; 20 found; start..end, strand, type, name):
     30..82      -  misc_feature   bom (fragment): basis of mobility region from pBR322
    237..616     +  enhancer       CMV enhancer: human cytomegalovirus immediate early enhancer
    617..820     +  promoter       CMV promoter: human cytomegalovirus (CMV) immediate early promoter
    816..849     +  LTR            5' LTR (truncated) (fragment): truncated 5' long terminal repeat (LTR) from HIV-1
    865..883     +  promoter       T7 promoter: promoter for bacteriophage T7 RNA polymerase
    966..1661    +  CDS            BioID2: promiscuous R40G mutant of a biotin protein ligase from Aquifex aeolicus (Kim et al., 2016)
   1724..1948    +  polyA_signal   bGH poly(A) signal: bovine growth hormone polyadenylation signal
   1952..1973    +  promoter       SV40 promoter (fragment): SV40 enhancer and early promoter
   1994..2422    +  rep_origin     f1 ori (sequence partly withheld): f1 bacteriophage origin of replication; arrow indicates direction of (+) strand synthesis
   2436..2765    +  promoter       SV40 promoter: SV40 enhancer and early promoter
   2832..3623    +  CDS            neo: KKA2_KLEPN - Also known as kan, nptII. Experimental evidence at protein level: Swiss-Prot protein existence level 1. Resistance to kanamycin, neomycin, paromomycin, ribostamycin, butirosin and gentamicin B. From Klebsiella pneumoniae.
   3647..3805    +  CDS            ble (fragment): BLE_KLEPN - Experimental evidence at protein level: Swiss-Prot protein existence level 1. Binding protein with a strong affinity to the bleomycin family of antibiotics. Binds to CL990; an antimitotic-antibiotic compound. From Klebsiella pneumoniae.
   3800..3921    +  polyA_signal   SV40 poly(A) signal: SV40 polyadenylation signal
   3994..4010    -  protein_bind   lac operator: The lac repressor binds to the lac operator to inhibit transcription in E. coli. This inhibition can be relieved by adding lactose or isopropyl-β-D-thiogalactopyranoside (IPTG). lac repressor encoded by lacI
   4018..4048    -  promoter       lac promoter: promoter for the E. coli lac operon
   4063..4084    -  protein_bind   CAP binding site: CAP binding activates transcription in the presence of cAMP. E. coli catabolite activator protein
   4097..4189    -  CDS            lacI (fragment): lac repressor; lacI; The lac repressor binds to the lac operator to inhibit transcription in E. coli. This inhibition can be relieved by adding lactose or isopropyl-β-D-thiogalactopyranoside (IPTG).
   4372..4960    -  rep_origin     ori: high-copy-number ColE1/pMB1/pBR322/pUC origin of replication
   5131..5991    -  CDS            AmpR: β-lactamase; bla; confers resistance to ampicillin, carbenicillin, and related antibiotics
   5992..6096    -  promoter       AmpR promoter: bla
>Addgene plasmid #232025 | pCMV-NLS-BioID2-HA | addgene full sequence | sequence record 467874 | Addgene NGS Result
TCGACGGATCGGGAGATCTCCCGATCCCCTATGGTGCACTCTCAGTACAATCTGCTCTGATGCCGCATAG
TTAAGCCAGTATCTGCTCCCTGCTTGTGTGTTGGAGGTCGCTGAGTAGTGCGCGAGCAAAATTTAAGCTA
CAACAAGGCAAGGCTTGACCGACAATTGCATGAAGAATCTGCTTAGGGTTAGGCGTTTTGCGCTGCTTCG
CGATGTACGGGCCAGATATACGCGTTGACATTGATTATTGACTAGTTATTAATAGTAATCAATTACGGGG
TCATTAGTTCATAGCCCATATATGGAGTTCCGCGTTACATAACTTACGGTAAATGGCCCGCCTGGCTGAC
CGCCCAACGACCCCCGCCCATTGACGTCAATAATGACGTATGTTCCCATAGTAACGCCAATAGGGACTTT
CCATTGACGTCAATGGGTGGAGTATTTACGGTAAACTGCCCACTTGGCAGTACATCAAGTGTATCATATG
CCAAGTACGCCCCCTATTGACGTCAATGACGGTAAATGGCCCGCCTGGCATTATGCCCAGTACATGACCT
TATGGGACTTTCCTACTTGGCAGTACATCTACGTATTAGTCATCGCTATTACCATGGTGATGCGGTTTTG
GCAGTACATCAATGGGCGTGGATAGCGGTTTGACTCACGGGGATTTCCAAGTCTCCACCCCATTGACGTC
AATGGGAGTTTGTTTTGGCACCAAAATCAACGGGACTTTCCAAAATGTCGTAACAACTCCGCCCCATTGA
CGCAAATGGGCGGTAGGCGTGTACGGTGGGAGGTCTATATAAGCAGAGCTCTCTGGCTAACTAGAGAACC
CACTGCTTACTGGCTTATCGAAATTAATACGACTCACTATAGGGAGACCCAAGCTGGCTAGCATGGGACC
AAAGAAGAAGCGGAAGGTCCACCGGTCGTACGTCTCCGGATTCGAATTCGGATCCTTCAAGAACCTGATC
TGGCTGAAGGAGGTGGACAGCACCCAGGAGAGACTGAAGGAGTGGAACGTGAGCTACGGCACCGCCCTGG
TGGCCGACAGACAGACCAAGGGCAGAGGCGGCCTGGGCAGAAAGTGGCTGAGCCAGGAGGGCGGCCTGTA
CTTCAGCTTCCTGCTGAACCCCAAGGAGTTCGAGAACCTGCTGCAGCTGCCCCTGGTGCTGGGCCTGAGC
GTGAGCGAGGCCCTGGAGGAGATCACCGAGATCCCCTTCAGCCTGAAGTGGCCCAACGACGTGTACTTCC
AGGAGAAGAAGGTGAGCGGCGTGCTGTGCGAGCTGAGCAAGGACAAGCTGATCGTGGGCATCGGCATCAA
CGTGAACCAGAGAGAGATCCCCGAGGAGATCAAGGACAGAGCCACCACCCTGTACGAGATCACCGGCAAG
GACTGGGACAGAAAGGAGGTGCTGCTGAAGGTGCTGAAGAGAATCAGCGAGAACCTGAAGAAGTTCAAGG
AGAAGAGCTTCAAGGAGTTCAAGGGCAAGATCGAGAGCAAGATGCTGTACCTGGGCGAGGAGGTGAAGCT
GCTGGGCGAGGGCAAGATCACCGGCAAGCTGGTGGGCCTGAGCGAGAAGGGCGGCGCCCTGATCCTGACC
GAGGAGGGCATCAAGGAGATCCTGAGCGGCGAGTTCAGCCTGAGAAGAAGCTACCCTTACGATGTACCGG
ATTACGCATAGAAGCTTAAGTTTAAACCGCTGATCAGCCTCGACTGTGCCTTCTAGTTGCCAGCCATCTG
TTGTTTGCCCCTCCCCCGTGCCTTCCTTGACCCTGGAAGGTGCCACTCCCACTGTCCTTTCCTAATAAAA
TGAGGAAATTGCATCGCATTGTCTGAGTAGGTGTCATTCTATTCTGGGGGGTGGGGTGGGGCAGGACAGC
AAGGGGGAGGATTGGGAAGACAATAGCAGGCATGCTGGGGATGCGGTGGGCTCTATGGCTTCTGAGGCGG
AAAGAACCAGCTGGGGCTCTAGGGGGTATCCCC
[124 nt withheld, positions 1994-2117]
C
[91 nt withheld, positions 2119-2209]
A
[49 nt withheld, positions 2211-2259]
CCTTTGACGTTGGAGTCCACGTTCTTT
[37 nt withheld, positions 2287-2323]
ACCCTATCTCGGTCTATTCTTTTGATTTATAAGGGATTTTGCCGATTTCGGCCTATTGGTTAAAAAATGA
GCTGATTTAACAAAAATTTAACGCGAATTAATTCTGTGGAATGTGTGTCAGTTAGGGTGTGGAAAGTCCC
CAGGCTCCCCAGCAGGCAGAAGTATGCAAAGCATGCATCTCAATTAGTCAGCAACCAGGTGTGGAAAGTC
CCCAGGCTCCCCAGCAGGCAGAAGTATGCAAAGCATGCATCTCAATTAGTCAGCAACCATAGTCCCGCCC
CTAACTCCGCCCATCCCGCCCCTAACTCCGCCCAGTTCCGCCCATTCTCCGCCCCATGGCTGACTAATTT
TTTTTATTTATGCAGAGGCCGAGGCCGCCTCTGCCTCTGAGCTATTCCAGAAGTAGTGAGGAGGCTTTTT
TGGAGGCCTAGGCTTTTGCAAAAAGCTCCCGGGAGCTTGTATATCCATTTTCGGATCTGATCAAGAGACA
GGATGAGGATCGTTTCGCATGATTGAACAAGATGGATTGCACGCAGGTTCTCCGGCCGCTTGGGTGGAGA
GGCTATTCGGCTATGACTGGGCACAACAGACAATCGGCTGCTCTGATGCCGCCGTGTTCCGGCTGTCAGC
GCAGGGGCGCCCGGTTCTTTTTGTCAAGACCGACCTGTCCGGTGCCCTGAATGAACTGCAGGACGAGGCA
GCGCGGCTATCGTGGCTGGCCACGACGGGCGTTCCTTGCGCAGCTGTGCTCGACGTTGTCACTGAAGCGG
GAAGGGACTGGCTGCTATTGGGCGAAGTGCCGGGGCAGGATCTCCTGTCATCTCACCTTGCTCCTGCCGA
GAAAGTATCCATCATGGCTGATGCAATGCGGCGGCTGCATACGCTTGATCCGGCTACCTGCCCATTCGAC
CACCAAGCGAAACATCGCATCGAGCGAGCACGTACTCGGATGGAAGCCGGTCTTGTCGATCAGGATGATC
TGGACGAAGAGCATCAGGGGCTCGCGCCAGCCGAACTGTTCGCCAGGCTCAAGGCGCGCATGCCCGACGG
CGAGGATCTCGTCGTGACCCATGGCGATGCCTGCTTGCCGAATATCATGGTGGAAAATGGCCGCTTTTCT
GGATTCATCGACTGTGGCCGGCTGGGTGTGGCGGACCGCTATCAGGACATAGCGTTGGCTACCCGTGATA
TTGCTGAAGAGCTTGGCGGCGAATGGGCTGACCGCTTCCTCGTGCTTTACGGTATCGCCGCTCCCGATTC
GCAGCGCATCGCCTTCTATCGCCTTCTTGACGAGTTCTTCTGAGCGGGACTCTGGGGTTCGAAATGACCG
ACCAAGCGACGCCCAACCTGCCATCACGAGATTTCGATTCCACCGCCGCCTTCTATGAAAGGTTGGGCTT
CGGAATCGTTTTCCGGGACGCCGGCTGGATGATCCTCCAGCGCGGGGATCTCATGCTGGAGTTCTTCGCC
CACCCCAACTTGTTTATTGCAGCTTATAATGGTTACAAATAAAGCAATAGCATCACAAATTTCACAAATA
AAGCATTTTTTTCACTGCATTCTAGTTGTGGTTTGTCCAAACTCATCAATGTATCTTATCATGTCTGTAT
ACCGTCGACCTCTAGCTAGAGCTTGGCGTAATCATGGTCATAGCTGTTTCCTGTGTGAAATTGTTATCCG
CTCACAATTCCACACAACATACGAGCCGGAAGCATAAAGTGTAAAGCCTGGGGTGCCTAATGAGTGAGCT
AACTCACATTAATTGCGTTGCGCTCACTGCCCGCTTTCCAGTCGGGAAACCTGTCGTGCCAGCTGCATTA
ATGAATCGGCCAACGCGCGGGGAGAGGCGGTTTGCGTATTGGGCGCTCTTCCGCTTCCTCGCTCACTGAC
TCGCTGCGCTCGGTCGTTCGGCTGCGGCGAGCGGTATCAGCTCACTCAAAGGCGGTAATACGGTTATCCA
CAGAATCAGGGGATAACGCAGGAAAGAACATGTGAGCAAAAGGCCAGCAAAAGGCCAGGAACCGTAAAAA
GGCCGCGTTGCTGGCGTTTTTCCATAGGCTCCGCCCCCCTGACGAGCATCACAAAAATCGACGCTCAAGT
CAGAGGTGGCGAAACCCGACAGGACTATAAAGATACCAGGCGTTTCCCCCTGGAAGCTCCCTCGTGCGCT
CTCCTGTTCCGACCCTGCCGCTTACCGGATACCTGTCCGCCTTTCTCCCTTCGGGAAGCGTGGCGCTTTC
TCATAGCTCACGCTGTAGGTATCTCAGTTCGGTGTAGGTCGTTCGCTCCAAGCTGGGCTGTGTGCACGAA
CCCCCCGTTCAGCCCGACCGCTGCGCCTTATCCGGTAACTATCGTCTTGAGTCCAACCCGGTAAGACACG
ACTTATCGCCACTGGCAGCAGCCACTGGTAACAGGATTAGCAGAGCGAGGTATGTAGGCGGTGCTACAGA
GTTCTTGAAGTGGTGGCCTAACTACGGCTACACTAGAAGAACAGTATTTGGTATCTGCGCTCTGCTGAAG
CCAGTTACCTTCGGAAAAAGAGTTGGTAGCTCTTGATCCGGCAAACAAACCACCGCTGGTAGCGGTGGTT
TTTTTGTTTGCAAGCAGCAGATTACGCGCAGAAAAAAAGGATCTCAAGAAGATCCTTTGATCTTTTCTAC
GGGGTCTGACGCTCAGTGGAACGAAAACTCACGTTAAGGGATTTTGGTCATGAGATTATCAAAAAGGATC
TTCACCTAGATCCTTTTAAATTAAAAATGAAGTTTTAAATCAATCTAAAGTATATATGAGTAAACTTGGT
CTGACAGTTACCAATGCTTAATCAGTGAGGCACCTATCTCAGCGATCTGTCTATTTCGTTCATCCATAGT
TGCCTGACTCCCCGTCGTGTAGATAACTACGATACGGGAGGGCTTACCATCTGGCCCCAGTGCTGCAATG
ATACCGCGAGACCCACGCTCACCGGCTCCAGATTTATCAGCAATAAACCAGCCAGCCGGAAGGGCCGAGC
GCAGAAGTGGTCCTGCAACTTTATCCGCCTCCATCCAGTCTATTAATTGTTGCCGGGAAGCTAGAGTAAG
TAGTTCGCCAGTTAATAGTTTGCGCAACGTTGTTGCCATTGCTACAGGCATCGTGGTGTCACGCTCGTCG
TTTGGTATGGCTTCATTCAGCTCCGGTTCCCAACGATCAAGGCGAGTTACATGATCCCCCATGTTGTGCA
AAAAAGCGGTTAGCTCCTTCGGTCCTCCGATCGTTGTCAGAAGTAAGTTGGCCGCAGTGTTATCACTCAT
GGTTATGGCAGCACTGCATAATTCTCTTACTGTCATGCCATCCGTAAGATGCTTTTCTGTGACTGGTGAG
TACTCAACCAAGTCATTCTGAGAATAGTGTATGCGGCGACCGAGTTGCTCTTGCCCGGCGTCAATACGGG
ATAATACCGCGCCACATAGCAGAACTTTAAAAGTGCTCATCATTGGAAAACGTTCTTCGGGGCGAAAACT
CTCAAGGATCTTACCGCTGTTGAGATCCAGTTCGATGTAACCCACTCGTGCACCCAACTGATCTTCAGCA
TCTTTTACTTTCACCAGCGTTTCTGGGTGAGCAAAAACAGGAAGGCAAAATGCCGCAAAAAAGGGAATAA
GGGCGACACGGAAATGTTGAATACTCATACTCTTCCTTTTTCAATATTATTGAAGCATTTATCAGGGTTA
TTGTCTCATGAGCGGATACATATTTGAATGTATTTAGAAAAATAAACAAATAGGGGTTCCGCGCACATTT
CCCCGAAAAGTGCCACCTGACG
